>Addgene plasmid #53077 | pBullet-pm-n | depositor full sequence | sequence record 82557 | pBullet-pm-n sequence 9292 bps
ACGCGTCTGTCAGACCAAGTTTACTCATATATACTTTAGATTGATTTAAAACTTCATTTTTAATTTAAAA
GGATCTAGGTGAAGATCCTTTTTGATAATCTCATGACCAAAATCCCTTAACGTGAGTTTTCGTTCCACTG
AGCGTCAGACCCCGTAGAAAAGATCAAAGGATCTTCTTGAGATCCTTTTTTTCTGCGCGTAATCTGCTGC
TTGCAAACAAAAAAACCACCGCTACCAGCGGTGGTTTGTTTGCCGGATCAAGAGCTACCAACTCTTTTTC
CGAAGGTAACTGGCTTCAGCAGAGCGCAGATACCAAATACTGTTCTTCTAGTGTAGCCGTAGTTAGGCCA
CCACTTCAAGAACTCTGTAGCACCGCCTACATACCTCGCTCTGCTAATCCTGTTACCAGTGGCTGCTGCC
AGTGGCGATAAGTCGTGTCTTACCGGGTTGGACTCAAGACGATAGTTACCGGATAAGGCGCAGCGGTCGG
GCTGAACGGGGGGTTCGTGCACACAGCCCAGCTTGGAGCGAACGACCTACACCGAACTGAGATACCTACA
GCGTGAGCTATGAGAAAGCGCCACGCTTCCCGAAGGGAGAAAGGCGGACAGGTATCCGGTAAGCGGCAGG
GTCGGAACAGGAGAGCGCACGAGGGAGCTTCCAGGGGGAAACGCCTGGTATCTTTATAGTCCTGTCGGGT
TTCGCCACCTCTGACTTGAGCGTCGATTTTTGTGATGCTCGTCAGGGGGGCGGAGCCTATGGAAAAACGC
CAGCAACGCGGCCTTTTTACGGTTCCTGGCCTTTTGCTGGCCTTTTGCTCACATGTTCTTTCCTGCGTTA
TCCCCTGATTCTGTGGATAACCGTATTACCGCCTTTGAGTGAGCTGATACCGCTCGCCGCAGCCGAACGA
CCGAGCGCAGCGAGTCAGTGAGCGAGGAAGCGGAAGAGCGCCCAATACGCAAACCGCCTCTCCCCGCGCG
TTGGCCGATTCATTAATGCGGCCGCGAGCTCCCTACCCCTACTCCAAAAATGTCAAAGATACAGTCTCAG
AAGACCAAAGGGCTATTGAGACTTTTCAACAAAGGGTAATTTCGGGAAACCTCCTCGGATTCCATTGCCC
AGCTATCTGTCACTTCATCGAAAGGACAGTAGAAAAGGAAGGTGGCTCCTACAAATGCCATCATTGCGAT
AAAGGAAAGGCTATCATTCAAGATGCCTCTGCCGACAGTGGTCCCAAAGATGGACCCCCACCCACGAGGA
GCATCGTGGAAAAAGAAGACGTTCCAACCACGTCTTCAAAGCAAGTGGATTGATGTGACATCTCCACTGA
CGTAAGGGATGACGCACAATCCCACCCCTACTCCAAAAATGTCAAAGATACAGTCTCAGAAGACCAAAGG
GCTATTGAGACTTTTCAACAAAGGGTAATTTCGGGAAACCTCCTCGGATTCCATTGCCCAGCTATCTGTC
ACTTCATCGAAAGGACAGTAGAAAAGGAAGGTGGCTCCTACAAATGCCATCATTGCGATAAAGGAAAGGC
TATCATTCAAGATGCCTCTGCCGACAGTGGTCCCAAAGATGGACCCCCACCCACGAGGAGCATCGTGGAA
AAAGAAGACGTTCCAACCACGTCTTCAAAGCAAGTGGATTGATGTGACATCTCCACTGACGTAAGGGATG
ACGCACAATCCCACTATCCTTCGCAAGACCCTTCCTCTATATAAGGAAGTTCATTTCATTTGGAGAGGAC
AGCCCAGATCTTTGTTTGGGAATGGCAAAGGATGTGGAAGCCGTTCCCGGAGAAGGATTTCAGACAAGAG
ACTATCAAGATCCGCCACCAGCTCCGTTTATTGATGGAGCGGAGCTAAAGAAGTGGTCTTTCTACAGAGC
AGTTATCGCAGAGTTCGTAGCCACTCTCCTCTTCTTATACATCACCGTTTTGACAGTCATCGGTTACAAG
ATTCAGTCCGATACTGATGCCGGTGGCGTAGATTGCGGCGGAGTTGGAATCCTCGGTATCGCTTGGGCCT
TTGGTGGTATGATCTTCATCCTCGTCTACTGCACCGCCGGTATCTCTGGTGGTCACATTAACCCAGCGGT
GACATTTGGGCTATTCTTGGCACGTAAAGTGTCGTTACCTAGGGCCCTATTGTACATAATCGCTCAGTGT
TTGGGTGCGATTTGTGGAGTTGGTTTTGTCAAAGCCTTCCAAAGCTCTTACTACACCCGTTACGGAGGTG
GAGCCAACTCTCTAGCCGATGGCTACAGCACAGGGACCGGTCTAGCCGCAGAGATCATTGGTACTTTCGT
TCTTGTCTACACCGTCTTCTCTGCCACTGACCCCAAACGTAGTGCCAGAGACTCCCACGTTCCGGTGTTG
GCGCCACTTCCAATCGGATTTGCCGTGTTCATGGTACATTTGGCTACCATTCCCATTACCGGAACCGGAA
TTAACCCGGCAAGGAGTTTCGGAGCTGCCGTAATCTACAACAAGAGCAAGCCATGGGATGACCACTGGAT
ATTTTGGGTTGGACCATTCATTGGAGCTGCGATAGCTGCATTCTACCACCAATTCGTTCTAAGAGCTTCA
GGTTCTAAGTCTCTTGGATCATTCAGAAGTGCTGCCAACGTCGTGCCCGGGGGATCCATGGTGAGCAAGG
GCGAGGAGCTGTTCACCGGGGTGGTGCCCATCCTGGTCGAGCTGGACGGCGACGTAAACGGCCACAAGTT
CAGCGTGTCCGGCGAGGGCGAGGGCGATGCCACCTACGGCAAGCTGACCCTGAAGTTCATCTGCACCACC
GGCAAGCTGCCCGTGCCCTGGCCCACCCTCGTGACCACCCTGACCTGGGGCGTGCAGTGCTTCAGCCGCT
ACCCCGACCACATGAAGCAGCACGACTTCTTCAAGTCCGCCATGCCCGAAGGCTACGTCCAGGAGCGCAC
CATCTTCTTCAAGGACGACGGCAACTACAAGACCCGCGCCGAGGTGAAGTTCGAGGGCGACACCCTGGTG
AACCGCATCGAGCTGAAGGGCATCGACTTCAAGGAGGACGGCAACATCCTGGGGCACAAGCTGGAGTACA
ACTACATCAGCCACAACGTCTATATCACCGCCGACAAGCAGAAGAACGGCATCAAGGCCAACTTCAAGAT
CCGCCACAACATCGAGGACGGCAGCGTGCAGCTCGCCGACCACTACCAGCAGAACACCCCCATCGGCGAC
GGCCCCGTGCTGCTGCCCGACAACCACTACCTGAGCACCCAGTCCGCCCTGAGCAAAGACCCCAACGAGA
AGCGCGATCACATGGTCCTGCTGGAGTTCGTGACCGCCGCCGGGATCACTCTCGGCATGGACGAGCTGTA
CAAGTAAAGCGGCGGCCCGGCTGCAGATCGTTCAAACATTTGGCAATAAAGTTTCTTAAGATTGAATCCT
GTTGCCGGTCTTGCGATGATTATCATATAATTTCTGTTGAATTACGTTAAGCATGTAATAATTAACATGT
AATGCATGACGTTATTTATGAGATGGGTTTTTATGATTAGAGTCCCGCAATTATACATTTAATACGCGAT
AGAAAACAAAATATAGCGCGCAAACTAGGATAAATTATCGCGCGCGGTGTCATCTATGTTACTAGATCCG
ATGATAAGCTGTCAAACATGAGAGCTCCCGGAATTGCCAGCTGGGGCGCCCTCTGGTAAGGTTGGGAAGC
CCTGCAAAGTAAACTGGATGGCTTTCTCGCCGCCAAGGATCTGATGGCGCAGGGGATCAAGCTCTGATCA
AGAGACAGGATGAGGATCGTTTCGCATGATTGAACAAGATGGATTGCACGCAGGTTCTCCGGCCGCTTGG
GTGGAGAGGCTATTCGGCTATGACTGGGCACAACAGACAATCGGCTGCTCTGATGCCGCCGTGTTCCGGC
TGTCAGCGCAGGGGCGCCCGGTTCTTTTTGTCAAGACCGACCTGTCCGGTGCCCTGAATGAACTGCAAGA
CGAGGCAGCGCGGCTATCGTGGCTGGCCACGACGGGCGTTCCTTGCGCAGCTGTGCTCGACGTTGTCACT
GAAGCGGGAAGGGACTGGCTGCTATTGGGCGAAGTGCCGGGGCAGGATCTCCTGTCATCTCACCTTGCTC
CTGCCGAGAAAGTATCCATCATGGCTGATGCAATGCGGCGGCTGCATACGCTTGATCCGGCTACCTGCCC
ATTCGACCACCAAGCGAAACATCGCATCGAGCGAGCACGTACTCGGATGGAAGCCGGTCTTGTCGATCAG
GATGATCTGGACGAAGAGCATCAGGGGCTCGCGCCAGCCGAACTGTTCGCCAGGCTCAAGGCGAGCATGC
CCGACGGCGAGGATCTCGTCGTGACCCATGGCGATGCCTGCTTGCCGAATATCATGGTGGAAAATGGCCG
CTTTTCTGGATTCATCGACTGTGGCCGGCTGGGTGTGGCGGACCGCTATCAGGACATAGCGTTGGCTACC
CGTGATATTGCTGAAGAGCTTGGCGGCGAATGGGCTGACCGCTTCCTCGTGCTTTACGGTATCGCCGCTC
CCGATTCGCAGCGCATCGCCTTCTATCGCCTTCTTGACGAGTTCTTCTGACACGTGTTAATTCTTGAAGA
CGAAAGGGCCTCGTGATACGCCTATTTTTATAGGTTAATGTCATGATAATAATGGTTTCTTAGACGTCAG
GTGGCACTTTTCGGGGAAATGTGCGCGGAACCCCTATTTGTTTATTTTTCTAAATACATTCAAATATGTA
TCCGCTCATGAGACAATAACCCTGATAAATGCTTCAATAATATTGAAAAAGGAAGAGTATGAGTATTCAA
CATTTCCGTGTCGCCCTTATTCCCTTTTTTGCGGCATTTTGCCTTCCTGTTTTTGCTCACCCAGAAACGC
TGGTGAAAGTAAAAGATGCTGAAGATCAGTTGGGTGCACGAGTGGGTTACATCGAACTGGATCTCAACAG
CGGTAAGATCCTTGAGAGTTTTCGCCCCGAAGAACGTTTTCCAATGATGAGCACTTTTAAAGTTCTGCTA
TGTGGCGCGGTATTATCCCGTATTGACGCCGGGCAAGAGCAACTCGGTCGCCGCATACACTATTCTCAGA
ATGACTTGGTTGAGTACTCACCAGTCACAGAAAAGCATCTTACGGATGGCATGACAGTAAGAGAATTATG
CAGTGCTGCCATAACCATGAGTGATAACACTGCGGCCAACTTACTTCTGACAACGATCGGAGGACCGAAG
GAGCTAACCGCTTTTTTGCACAACATGGGGGATCATGTAACTCGCCTTGATCGTTGGGAACCGGAGCTGA
ATGAAGCCATACCAAACGACGAGCGTGACACCACGATGCCTGTAGCAATGGCAACAACGTTGCGCAAACT
ATTAACTGGCGAACTACTTACTCTAGCTTCCCGGCAACAATTAATAGACTGGATGGAGGCGGATAAAGTT
GCAGGACCACTTCTGCGCTCGGCCCTTCCGGCTGGCTGGTTTATTGCTGATAAATCTGGAGCCGGTGAGC
GTGGGTCTCGCGGTATCATTGCAGCACTGGGGCCAGATGGTAAGCCCTCCCGTATCGTAGTTATCTACAC
GACGGGGAGTCAGGCAACTATGGATGAACGAAATAGACAGATCGCTGAGATAGGTGCCTCACTGATTAAG
CATTGGTAAGTTAACAGAAGACCAGAGGGCTATTGAGACTTTTCAACAAAGGGTAATATCGGGAAACCTC
CTCGGATTCCATTGCCCAGCTATCTGTCACTTCATCGAAAGGACAGTAGAAAAGGAAGATGGCTTCTACA
AATGCCATCATTGCGATAAAGGAAAGGCTATCGTTCAAGATGCCTCTACCGACAGTGGTCCCAAAGATGG
ACCCCCACCCACGAGGAACATCGTGGAAAAAGAAGACGTTCCAACCACGTCTTCAAAGCAAGTGGATTGA
TGTGATATCTCCACTGACGTAAGGGATGACGCACAATCCCACTATCCTTCGCAAGACCCTTCCTCTATAT
AAGGAAGTTCATTTCATTTGGAGAGGACCTCGAGGTCGACGGTATCGATAAGCTTATGGTGAGCAAGGGC
GAGGAGCTGTTCACCGGGGTGGTGCCCATCCTGGTCGAGCTGGACGGCGACGTAAACGGCCACAAGTTCA
GCGTGTCCGGCGAGGGCGAGGGCGATGCCACCTACGGCAAGCTGACCCTGAAGTTCATCTGCACCACCGG
CAAGCTGCCCGTGCCCTGGCCCACCCTCGTGACCACCTTCGGCTACGGCCTGCAGTGCTTCGCCCGCTAC
CCCGACCACATGAAGCAGCACGACTTCTTCAAGTCCGCCATGCCCGAAGGCTACGTCCAGGAGCGCACCA
TCTTCTTCAAGGACGACGGCAACTACAAGACCCGCGCCGAGGTGAAGTTCGAGGGCGACACCCTGGTGAA
CCGCATCGAGCTGAAGGGCATCGACTTCAAGGAGGACGGCAACATCCTGGGGCACAAGCTGGAGTACAAC
TACAACAGCCACAACGTCTATATCATGGCCGACAAGCAGAAGAACGGCATCAAGGTGAACTTCAAGATCC
GCCACAACATCGAGGACGGCAGCGTGCAGCTCGCCGACCACTACCAGCAGAACACCCCCATCGGCGACGG
CCCCGTGCTGCTGCCCGACAACCACTACCTGAGCTACCAGTCCGCCCTGAGCAAAGACCCCAACGAGAAG
CGCGATCACATGGTCCTGCTGGAGTTCGTGACCGCCGCCGGGATCACTCTCGGCATGGACGAGCTGTACA
AGCATATGACAAGTTTGTACAAAAAAGCTGAACGAGAAACGTAAAATGATATAAATATCAATATATTAAA
TTAGATTTTGCATAAAAAACAGACTACATAATACTGTAAAACACAACATATCCAGTCACTATGAATCAAC
TACTTAGATGGTATTAGTGACCTGTAGTCGACCGACAGCCTTCCAAATGTTCTTCGGGTGATGCTGCCAA
CTTAGTCGACCGACAGCCTTCCAAATGTTCTTCTCAAACGGAATCGTCGTATCCAGCCTACTCGCTATTG
TCCTCAATGCCGTATTAAATCATAAAAAGAAATAAGAAAAAGAGGTGCGAGCCTCTTTTTTGTGTGACAA
AATAAAAACATCTACCTATTCATATACGCTAGTGTCATAGTCCTGAAAATCATCTGCATCAAGAACAATT
TCACAACTCTTATACTTTTCTCTTACAAGTCGTTCGGCTTCATCTGGATTTTCAGCCTCTATACTTACTA
AACGTGATAAAGTTTCTGTAATTTCTACTGTATCGACCTGCAGACTGGCTGTGTATAAGGGAGCCTGACA
TTTATATTCCCCAGAACATCAGGTTAATGGCGTTTTTGATGTCATTTTCGCGGTGGCTGAGATCAGCCAC
TTCTTCCCCGATAACGGAGACCGGCACACTGGCCATATCGGTGGTCATCATGCGCCAGCTTTCATCCCCG
ATATGCACCACCGGGTAAAGTTCACGGGAGACTTTATCTGACAGCAGACGTGCACTGGCCAGGGGGATCA
CCATCCGTCGCCCGGGCGTGTCAATAATATCACTCTGTACATCCACAAACAGACGATAACGGCTCTCTCT
TTTATAGGTGTAAACCTTAAACTGCATTTCACCAGCCCCTGTTCTCGTCAGCAAAAGAGCCGTTCATTTC
AATAAACCGGGCGACCTCAGCCATCCCTTCCTGATTTTCCGCTTTCCAGCGTTCGGCACGCAGACGACGG
GCTTCATTCTGCATGGTTGTGCTTACCAGACCGGAGATATTGACATCATATATGCCTTGAGCAACTGATA
GCTGTCGCTGTCAACTGTCACTGTAATACGCTGCTTCATAGCATACCTCTTTTTGACATACTTCGGGTAT
ACATATCAGTATATATTCTTATACCGCAAAAATCAGCGCGCAAATACGCATACTGTTATCTGGCTTTTAG
TAAGCCGGATCCACGCGGCGTTTACGCCCCGCCCTGCCACTCATCGCAGTACTGTTGTAATTCATTAAGC
ATTCTGCCGACATGGAAGCCATCACAGACGGCATGATGAACCTGAATCGCCAGCGGCATCAGCACCTTGT
CGCCTTGCGTATAATATTTGCCCATGGTGAAAACGGGGGCGAAGAAGTTGTCCATATTGGCCACGTTTAA
ATCAAAACTGGTGAAACTCACCCAGGGATTGGCTGAGACGAAAAACATATTCTCAATAAACCCTTTAGGG
AAATAGGCCAGGTTTTCACCGTAACACGCCACATCTTGCGAATATATGTGTAGAAACTGCCGGAAATCGT
CGTGGTATTCACTCCAGAGCGATGAAAACGTTTCAGTTTGCTCATGGAAAACGGTGTAACAAGGGTGAAC
ACTATCCCATATCACCAGCTCACCGTCTTTCATTGCCATACGGAATTCCGGATGAGCATTCATCAGGCGG
GCAAGAATGTGAATAAAGGCCGGATAAAACTTGTGCTTATTTTTCTTTACGGTCTTTAAAAAGGCCGTAA
TATCCAGCTGAACGGTCTGGTTATAGGTACATTGAGCAACTGACTGAAATGCCTCAAAATGTTCTTTACG
ATGCCATTGGGATATATCAACGGTGGTATATCCAGTGATTTTTTTCTCCATTTTAGCTTCCTTAGCTCCT
GAAAATCTCGATAACTCAAAAAATACGCCCGGTAGTGATCTTATTTCATTATGGTGAAAGTTGGAACCTC
TTACGTGCCGATCAACGTCTCATTTTCGCCAAAAGTTGGCCCAGGGCTTCCCGGTATCAACAGGGACACC
AGGATTTATTTATTCTGCGAAGTGATCTTCCGTCACAGGTATTTATTCGGCGCAAAGTGCGTCGGGTGAT
GCTGCCAACTTAGTCGACTACAGGTCACTAATACCATCTAAGTAGTTGATTCATAGTGACTGGATATGTT
GTGTTTTACAGTATTATGTAGTCTGTTTTTTATGCAAAATCTAATTTAATATATTGATATTTATATCATT
TTACGTTTCTCGTTCAGCTTTCTTGTACAAAGTGGTCTGATCTAGAGTCCGCAAAAATCACCAGTCTCTC
TCTACAAATCTATCTCTCTCTATTTTTCTCCAGAATAATGTGTGAGTAGTTCCCAGATAAGGGAATTAGG
GTTCTTATAGGGTTTCGCTCATGTGTTGAGCATATAAGAAACCCTTAGTATGTATTTGTATTTGTAAAAT
ACTTCTATCAATAAAATTTCTAATTCCTAAAACCAAAATCCAGTGAAGCGCT
Features (pLannotate 1.2.2; 25 found; start..end, strand, type, name):
    177..765     +  rep_origin     ori: high-copy-number ColE1/pMB1/pBR322/pUC origin of replication
    948..999     +  CDS            lacI (fragment): lac repressor; lacI; The lac repressor binds to the lac operator to inhibit transcription in E. coli. This inhibition can be relieved by adding lactose or isopropyl-β-D-thiogalactopyranoside (IPTG).
   1067..1355    +  promoter       CaMV 35S promoter (fragment): strong constitutive promoter from cauliflower mosaic virus
   1406..1751    +  promoter       CaMV 35S promoter: strong constitutive promoter from cauliflower mosaic virus
   1703..1749    +  promoter       minimal CaMV 35S promoter: minimal 35S promoter from cauliflower mosaic virus
   1772..2632    +  CDS            PIP2-1: PIP21_ARATH - Also known as PIP2A. Experimental evidence at protein level: Swiss-Prot protein existence level 1. Water channel required to facilitate the transport of water across cell membrane. Probably involved in root water uptake. Its function is impaired by Hg(2+). From Arabidopsis thaliana (Mouse-ear cress).
   2648..3367    +  CDS            ECFP: enhanced CFP mammalian codon-optimized
   3386..3638    +  terminator     NOS terminator: nopaline synthase terminator and poly(A) signal
   3639..3655    -  promoter       tet promoter (fragment): E. coli promoter for tetracycline efflux protein gene
   3670..3774    +  CDS            tnpA (fragment): TN5P_ECOLX - Also known as tnp. Experimental evidence at protein level: Swiss-Prot protein existence level 1. Mediates transposition of transposon Tn5 by a 'cut and paste' mechanism. First, the monomeric transposase binds the 19 bp inverted DNA repeats flanking the transposon. Then, dimerization of the DNA- bound transposase creates a synaptic DNA complex. After nicking of the first DNA strand, excision of the transposon proceeds through a series of intermediates. The transposase then mediates the insertion of the transposon at a new site by strand transfer. The activity of the wild- type tran
   3806..4600    +  CDS            NeoR/KanR: aminoglycoside phosphotransferase from Tn5; aph(3')-II (or nptII); confers resistance to neomycin, kanamycin, and G418 (Geneticin®)
   4714..4818    +  promoter       AmpR promoter: bla
   4819..5679    +  CDS            AmpR: β-lactamase; bla; confers resistance to ampicillin, carbenicillin, and related antibiotics
   5704..6048    +  promoter       CaMV 35S promoter: strong constitutive promoter from cauliflower mosaic virus
   6001..6047    +  promoter       minimal CaMV 35S promoter: minimal 35S promoter from cauliflower mosaic virus
   6048..6075    -  misc_feature   MCS (fragment): pBluescript multiple cloning site
   6076..6792    +  CDS            EYFP: EYFP is a basic (constitutively fluorescent) green/yellow fluorescent protein published in 1996, derived from Aequorea victoria. It is reported to be a very rapidly-maturing weak dimer with high acid sensitivity.
   6799..6923    +  protein_bind   attR1: mutant version of attR; recombination site for the Gateway® LR reaction LR Clonase™
   7159..7311    -  CDS            dpnD (fragment): DPND_STRPN - Protein predicted: Swiss-Prot protein existence level 4. From Streptococcus pneumoniae serotype 4 (strain ATCC BAA-334 / TIGR4).
   7355..7657    -  CDS            ccdB: CCDB_ECOLI - Also known as G, letB, letD. Experimental evidence at protein level: Swiss-Prot protein existence level 1. Toxic component of a type II toxin-antitoxin (TA) system, functioning in plasmid maintainence. Responsible for the post- segregational killing (PSK) of plasmid-free cells, also referred to as a plasmid addiction system. Half-life of over 2 hours. Cell killing by CcdB is accompanied by filamentation, defects in chromosome and plasmid segregation, defects in cell division, formation of anucleate cells, decreased DNA synthesis and plasmid loss. Interferes with the activity of DN
   7662..7820    -  CDS            ccdA (fragment): CCDA_ECO57 - Also known as H, letA. Experimental evidence at protein level: Swiss-Prot protein existence level 1. Antitoxin component of a type II toxin-antitoxin (TA) system which inhibits the post-segregational killing (PSK) of plasmid-free cells, also referred to as a plasmid addiction system. Binds to and blocks the activity of CcdB; will also remove bound CcdB protein from the CcdB-GyrA complex by forming a CcdA-CcdB complex, a process termed rejuvenation. Functions as a transcriptional corepressor for the ccdAB operon, repression also requires CcdB (By similarity). From Escherichia coli
   8002..8661    -  CDS            CmR: chloramphenicol acetyltransferase; cat; confers resistance to chloramphenicol
   8662..8764    -  promoter       cat promoter: promoter of the E. coli cat gene encoding chloramphenicol acetyltransferase
   8942..9066    -  protein_bind   attR2: mutant version of attR; recombination site for the Gateway® LR reaction LR Clonase™
   9125..9284    +  polyA_signal   CaMV poly(A) signal (fragment): cauliflower mosaic virus polyadenylation signal
