[The description below was written by a language model from this plasmid's Addgene catalogue record and pLannotate feature annotations shown in this document.]
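Description:
pBullet-pm-n is an empty Gateway destination vector from the pBullet series, built for subcellular localisation of plant proteins. It is a high-copy plasmid carrying a ColE1/pUC-type origin and an ampicillin resistance gene (bla) with its own promoter. The backbone also contains a Tn5-derived NeoR/KanR (nptII) gene, which the record lists as a neomycin/G418 and kanamycin selectable marker. No dedicated plant promoter is annotated directly upstream of it, and no T-DNA borders appear in the feature table. The catalogue gives a backbone size of about 8 kb, while the deposited full sequence is 9,292 nt.

Two independent plant expression units sit on the same plasmid. The first uses a duplicated (enhanced) CaMV 35S promoter to drive the Arabidopsis aquaporin PIP2-1 (PIP2A) fused to ECFP, followed by the NOS terminator. This provides a built-in cyan plasma membrane marker in every transformed cell. The second unit has a CaMV 35S promoter driving EYFP, followed by a Gateway cassette (attR1, ccdB, chloramphenicol resistance, attR2) and a CaMV polyadenylation signal. An LR reaction with an entry clone replaces the ccdB/CmR cassette with the gene of interest, producing an N-terminal EYFP fusion. Because the unrecombined vector carries the toxic ccdB gene, it must be maintained in a ccdB-tolerant strain under chloramphenicol and ampicillin selection, and ccdB counter-selects non-recombinant plasmids after cloning.

Co-expressing the yellow fusion protein and the cyan plasma membrane reference from a single plasmid allows direct colocalisation in the same cell. The vector was deposited in connection with a plant glycosyltransferase clone collection for functional genomics.
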