Addgene plasmid #53077: pBullet-pm-n
Purpose: (Empty Backbone) destination vector with PIP2a-ECFP (plasma membrane marker) for tagged fluorescent protein (N-ter-EYFP) of plant gene
Depositing lab: Joshua Heazlewood. Depositing organization: Lawrence Berkeley National Laboratory. Publication: The Plant Glycosyltransferase Clone Collection for Functional Genomics. Lao J, Oikawa A, Bromley JR, McInerney P, Suttangkakul A, Smith-Moritz AM, Plahar H, Chiu TY, Gonzalez Fernandez-Nino SM, Ebert B, Yang F, Christiansen KM, Hansen SF, Stonebloom S, Adams PD, Ronald PC, Hillson NJ, Hadi MZ, Vega-Sanchez ME, Loque D, Scheller HV, Heazlewood1 JL. Plant J. 2014 Jun 6. doi: 10.1111/tpj.12577. PubMed 24905498.
Backbone
  Vector backbone: pBullet
  Backbone manufacturer: JBEI
  Backbone size (bp): 8000
  Vector type: Synthetic Biology
  Selectable markers: Neomycin (select with G418) ; Kanamycin
Growth in bacteria
  Bacterial resistance: Chloramphenicol and Ampicillin, 25 & 100 μg/mL
  Growth temperature: 37°C
  Growth strain: ccdB Survival
  Copy number: High Copy
Gene/Insert
  Cloning method: Gateway Cloning
  Sequencing primers: 5′ ACAAGTTTGTACAAAAAAGCAGGCTTC; 3′ ACCACTTTGTACAAGAAAGCTGGGTC
Terms and licenses: Academic/Nonprofit Terms; Industry Terms: Not Available to Industry
Depositor comments: See http://gt.jbei.org/ for more information on the JBEI glycosyltransferase collection.
How to cite: pBullet-pm-n was a gift from Joshua Heazlewood (Addgene plasmid # 53077 ; http://n2t.net/addgene:53077 ; RRID:Addgene_53077)
