>Addgene plasmid #53077 | pBullet-pm-n | addgene partial sequence | sequence record 86362 | CAT-R 5'-GCAACTGACTGAAATGCCTC-3'
ATATCAACGGTGGTATATCCAGTGATTTTTTTCTCCATTTTAGCTTCCTTAGCTCCTGAAAATCTCGATA
ACTCAAAAAATACGCCCGGTAGTGATCTTATTTCATTATGGTGAAAGTTGGAACCTCTTACGTGCCGATC
AACGTCTCATTTTCGCCAAAAGTTGGCCCAGGGCTTCCCGGTATCAACAGGGACACCAGGATTTATTTAT
TCTGCGAAGTGATCTTCCGTCACAGGTATTTATTCGGCGCAAAGTGCGTCGGGTGATGCTGCCAACTTAG
TCGACTACAGGTCACTAATACCATCTAAGTAGTTGATTCATAGTGACTGGATATGTTGTGTTTTACAGTA
TTATGTAGTCTGTTTTTTATGCAAAATCTAATTTAATATATTGATATTTATATCATTTTACGTTTCTCGT
TCAGCTTTCTTGTACAAAGTGGTCTGATCTAGAGTCCGCAAAAATCACCAGTCTCTCTCTACAAATCTAT
CTCTCTCTATTTTTCTCCAGAATAATGTGTGAGTAGTTCCCAGATAAGGGAATTAGGGTTCTTATAGGGT
TTCGCTCATGTGTTGAGCATATAAGAAACCCTTAGTATGTATTTGTATTTGTAAAATACTTCTATCAATA
AAATTTCTAATTCCTAAAACCAAAATCCAGTGAAGCGCTACGCGTCTGTCAGACCAAGTTTACTCATATA
TACTTTAGATTGATTTAAAACTTCATTTTTAATTTAAAAGGATCTAGGTGAAGATCCTTTTTGATAATCT
CATGAC
