>Addgene plasmid #53077 | pBullet-pm-n | addgene partial sequence | sequence record 86371 | ccdB-Fwd 5'-GCATGATGACCACCGATATG-3'
GGCTGATCTCAGCCACCGCGAAAATGACATCAAAAACGCCATTAACCTGATGTTCTGGGGAATATAAATG
TCAGGCTCCCTTATACACAGCCAGTCTGCAGGTCGATACAGTAGAAATTACAGAAACTTTATCACGTTTA
GTAAGTATAGAGGCTGAAAATCCAGATGAAGCCGAACGACTTGTAAGAGAAAAGTATAAGAGTTGTGAAA
TTGTTCTTGATGCAGATGATTTTCAGGACTATGACACTAGCGTATATGAATAGGTAGATGTTTTTATTTT
GTCACACAAAAAAGAGGCTCGCACCTCTTTTTCTTATTTCTTTTTATGATTTAATACGGCATTGAGGACA
ATAGCGAGTAGGCTGGATACGACGATTCCGTTTGAGAAGAACATTTGGAAGGCTGTCGGTCGACTAAGTT
GGCAGCATCACCCGAAGAACATTTGGAAGGCTGTCGGTCGACTACAGGTCACTAATACCATCTAAGTAGT
TGATTCATAGTGACTGGATATGTTGTGTTTTACAGTATTATGTAGTCTGTTTTTTATGCAAAATCTAATT
TAATATATTGATATTTATATCATTTTACGTTTCTCGTTCAGCTTTTTTGTACAAACTTGTCATATGCTTG
TACAGCTCGTCCATGCCGAGAGTGATCCCGGCGGCGGTCACGAACTCCAGCAGGACCATGTGATCGCGCT
TCTCGTTGGGGTCTTTGCTCAGGGCGGACTGGTAGCTCAGGTAGTGGTTGTCGGGCAGCAGCACGGGGCC
GTCGC
