>Addgene plasmid #53077 | pBullet-pm-n | addgene partial sequence | sequence record 86372 | NOSterm-R 5'-attgccaaatgtttgaacga-3'
GCCGAGAGTGATCCCGGCGGCGGTCACGAACTCCAGCAGGACCATGTGATCGCGCTTCTCGTTGGGGTCT
TTGCTCAGGGCGGACTGGGTGCTCAGGTAGTGGTTGTCGGGCAGCAGCACGGGGCCGTCGCCGATGGGGG
TGTTCTGCTGGTAGTGGTCGGCGAGCTGCACGCTGCCGTCCTCGATGTTGTGGCGGATCTTGAAGTTGGC
CTTGATGCCGTTCTTCTGCTTGTCGGCGGTGATATAGACGTTGTGGCTGATGTAGTTGTACTCCAGCTTG
TGCCCCAGGATGTTGCCGTCCTCCTTGAAGTCGATGCCCTTCAGCTCGATGCGGTTCACCAGGGTGTCGC
CCTCGAACTTCACCTCGGCGCGGGTCTTGTAGTTGCCGTCGTCCTTGAAGAAGATGGTGCGCTCCTGGAC
GTAGCCTTCGGGCATGGCGGACTTGAAGAAGTCGTGCTGCTTCATGTGGTCGGGGTAGCGGCTGAAGCAC
TGCACGCCCCAGGTCAGGGTGGTCACGAGGGTGGGCCAGGGCACGGGCAGCTTGCCGGTGGTGCAGATGA
ACTTCAGGGTCAGCTTGCCGTAGGTGGCATCGCCCTCGCCCTCGCCGGACACGCTGAACTTGTGGCCGTT
TACGTCGCCGTCCAGCTCGACCAGGATGGGCACCACCCCGGTGAACAGCTCCTCGCCCTTGCTCACCATG
GATCCCCCGGGCACGACGTTGGCAGCACTTCTGAATGATCCAAGAGACTTAGAACCTGAAGCTCTTAGAA
CGAATTGGTG
