>Addgene plasmid #53077 | pBullet-pm-n | addgene partial sequence | sequence record 86374 | pUC-4 5'-CAGTGAGCGAGGAAGCGGAAGAGCGCCCAA-3'
GTTGGCCGATTCATTAATGCGGCCGCGAGCTCCCTACCCCTACTCCAAAAATGTCAAAGATACAGTCTCA
GAAGACCAAAGGGCTATTGAGACTTTTCAACAAAGGGTAATTTCGGGAAACCTCCTCGGATTCCATTGCC
CAGCTATCTGTCACTTCATCGAAAGGACAGTAGAAAAGGAAGGTGGCTCCTACAAATGCCATCATTGCGA
TAAAGGAAAGGCTATCATTCAAGATGCCTCTGCCGACAGTGGTCCCAAAGATGGACCCCCACCCACGAGG
AGCATCGTGGAAAAAGAAGACGTTCCAACCACGTCTTCAAAGCAAGTGGATTGATGTGACATCTCCACTG
ACGTAAGGGATGACGCACAATCCCACCCCTACTCCAAAAATGTCAAAGATACAGTCTCAGAAGACCAAAG
GGCTATTGAGACTTTTCAACAAAGGGTAATTTCGGGAAACCTCCTCGGATTCCATTGCCCAGCTATCTGT
CACTTCATCGAAAGGACAGTAGAAAAGGAAGGTGGCTCCTACAAATGCCATCATTGCGATAAAGGAAAGG
CTATCATTCAAGATGCCTCTGCCGACAGTGGTCCCAAAGATGGACCCCCACCCACGAGGAGCATCGTGGA
AAAAGAAGACGTTCCAACCACGTCTTCAAAGCAAGTGGATTGATGTGACATCTCCACTGACGTAAGGGAT
GACGCACAATCCCACTATCCTTCGCAAGACCCTTCCTCTATATAAGGAAGTTCATTTCATTTGGAGAGGA
CAGCCCAGATCTTTGTTTGGGAATGGC
