>Addgene plasmid #53077 | pBullet-pm-n | addgene partial sequence | sequence record 86376 | pPR244-F 5'-CCTCGAGGTCGACGGTATC-3'
CCGGGGTGGTGCCCATCCTGGTCGAGCTGGACGGCGACGTAAACGGCCACAAGTTCAGCGTGTCCGGCGA
GGGCGAGGGCGATGCCACCTACGGCAAGCTGACCCTGAAGTTCATCTGCACCACCGGCAAGCTGCCCGTG
CCCTGGCCCACCCTCGTGACCACCTTCGGCTACGGCCTGCAGTGCTTCGCCCGCTACCCCGACCACATGA
AGCAGCACGACTTCTTCAAGTCCGCCATGCCCGAAGGCTACGTCCAGGAGCGCACCATCTTCTTCAAGGA
CGACGGCAACTACAAGACCCGCGCCGAGGTGAAGTTCGAGGGCGACACCCTGGTGAACCGCATCGAGCTG
AAGGGCATCGACTTCAAGGAGGACGGCAACATCCTGGGGCACAAGCTGGAGTACAACTACAACAGCCACA
ACGTCTATATCATGGCCGACAAGCAGAAGAACGGCATCAAGGTGAACTTCAAGATCCGCCACAACATCGA
GGACGGCAGCGTGCAGCTCGCCGACCACTACCAGCAGAACACCCCCATCGGCGACGGCCCCGTGCTGCTG
CCCGACAACCACTACCTGAGCTACCAGTCCGCCCTGAGCAAAGACCCCAACGAGAAGCGCGATCACATGG
TCCTGCTGGAGTTCGTGACCGCCGCCGGGATCACTCTCGGCATGGACGAGCTGTACAAGCATATGACAAG
TTTGTACAAAAAAGCTGAACGAGAAACGTAAAATGATATAAATATCAATATATTAAATTAGATTTTGCAT
AAAAAACAGACTACATAATACTGTAAAACACAACATATCCAGTCACTATGAATCAACTACTTAGATGG
